>Addgene plasmid #162754 | pMSCVII-LO | addgene full sequence | sequence record 321432 | Addgene NGS Result
AATGAAAGACCCCACCTGTAGGTTTGGCAAGCTAGCTTAAGTAACGCCATTTTGCAAGGCATGGAAAATA
CATAACTGAGAATAGAGAAGTTCAGATCAAGGTTAGGAACAGAGAGACAGCAGAATATGGGCCAAACAGG
ATATCTGTGGTAAGCAGTTCCTGCCCCGGCTCAGGGCCAAGAACAGATGGTCCCCAGATGCGGTCCCGCC
CTCAGCAGTTTCTAGAGAACCATCAGATGTTTCCAGGGTGCCCCAAGGACCTGAAATGACCCTGTGCCTT
ATTTGAACTAACCAATCAGTTCGCTTCTCGCTTCTGTTCGCGCGCTTCTGCTCCCCGAGCTCAATAAAAG
AGCCCACAACCCCTCACTCGGCGCGCCAGTCCTCCGATAGACTGCGTCGCCCGGGTACCCGTATTCCCAA
TAAAGCCTCTTGCTGTTTGCATCCGAATCGTGGACTCGCTGATCCTTGGGAGGGTCTCCTCAGATTGATT
GACTGCCCACCTCGGGGGTCTTTCATTTGGAGGTTCCACCGAGATTTGGAGACCCCTGCCCAGGGACCAC
CGACCCCCCCGCCGGGAGGTAAGCTGGCCAGCGGTCGTTTCGTGTCTGTCTCTGTCTTTGTGCGTGTTTG
TGCCGGCATCTAATGTTTGCGCCTGCGTCTGTACTAGTTAGCTAACTAGCTCTGTATCTGGCGGACCCGT
GGTGGAACTGACGAGTTCTGAACACCCGGCCGCAACCCTGGGAGACGTCCCAGGGACTTTGGGGGCCGTT
TTTGTGGCCCGACCTGAGGAAGGGAGTCGATGTGGAATCCGACCCCGTCAGGATATGTGGTTCTGGTAGG
AGACGAGAACCTAAAACAGTTCCCGCCTCCGTCTGAATTTTTGCTTTCGGTTTGGAACCGAAGCCGCGCG
TCTTGTCTGCTGCAGCGCTGCAGCATCGTTCTGTGTTGTCTCTGTCTGACTGTGTTTCTGTATTTGTCTG
AAAATTAGGGCCAGACTGTTACCACTCCCTTAAGTTTGACCTTAGGTCACTGGAAAGATGTCGAGCGGAT
CGCTCACAACCAGTCGGTAGATGTCAAGAAGAGACGTTGGGTTACCTTCTGCTCTGCAGAATGGCCAACC
TTTAACGTCGGATGGCCGCGAGACGGCACCTTTAACCGAGACCTCATCACCCAGGTTAAGATCAAGGTCT
TTTCACCTGGCCCGCATGGACACCCAGACCAGGTCCCCTACATCGTGACCTGGGAAGCCTTGGCTTTTGA
CCCCCCTCCCTGGGTCAAGCCCTTTGTACACCCTAAGCCTCCGCCTCCTCTTCCTCCATCCGCCCCGTCT
CTCCCCCTTGAACCTCCTCGTTCGACCCCGCCTCGATCCTCCCTTTATCCAGCCCTCACTCCTTCTCTAG
GCGCCGGAATTCAGCCACCATGGTGAGCAAGGGCGAGGAGAATAACATGGCCATCATCAAGGAGTTCATG
CGCTTCAAGGTGCGCATGGAGGGCTCCGTGAACGGCCACGAGTTCGAGATCGAGGGCGAGGGCGAGGGCC
GCCCCTACGAGGGCTTTCAGACCGTTAAGCTGAAGGTGACCAAGGGTGGCCCCCTGCCCTTCGCCTGGGA
CATCTTGTCCCCTCAGTTCACCTACGGCTCCAAGGCCTACGTGAAGCACCCCGCCGACATCCCCGACTAC
CTCAAGCTGTCCTTCCCCGAGGGCTTCAAGTGGGAGCGCGTGATGAACTTCGAGGACGGCGGCGTGGTGA
CCGTGACTCAGGACTCCTCCCTGCAGGACGGCGAGTTCATCTACAAGGTGAAGCTGCGCGGCACCAACTT
CCCCTCCGACGGCCCCGTAATGCAGAAGAAGACCATGGGCATGGAGGCCTCCTCCGAGCGGATGTACCCC
GAGGACGGCGCCCTGAAGGGCGAGGACAAGCTCAGGCTGAAGCTGAAGGACGGCGGCCACTACACCTCCG
AGGTCAAGACCACCTACAAGGCCAAGAAGCCCGTGCAGTTGCCCGGCGCCTACATCGTCGACATCAAGTT
GGACATCACCTCCCACAACGAGGACTACACCATCGTGGAACAGTACGAACGCGCCGAGGGCCGCCACTCC
ACCGGCGGCATGGACGAGCTGTACAAGTAACTCGAGCCTGCAGGCATGCAAGCTTCAGGTAGCCGGCTAA
CGTTAACAACCGGTACCTCTAGAACTATAGCTAGCATGCGCAAATTTAAAGCGCTGATATCGATAAAATA
AAAGATTTTATTTAGTCTCCAGAAAAAGGGGGGAATGAAAGACCCCACCTGTAGGTTTGGCAAGCTAGCT
TAAGTAACGCCATTTTGCAAGGCATGGAAAATACATAACTGAGAATAGAGAAGTTCAGATCAAGGTTAGG
AACAGAGAGACAGCAGAATATGGGCCAAACAGGATATCTGTGGTAAGCAGTTCCTGCCCCGGCTCAGGGC
CAAGAACAGATGGTCCCCAGATGCGGTCCCGCCCTCAGCAGTTTCTAGAGAACCATCAGATGTTTCCAGG
GTGCCCCAAGGACCTGAAATGACCCTGTGCCTTATTTGAACTAACCAATCAGTTCGCTTCTCGCTTCTGT
TCGCGCGCTTCTGCTCCCCGAGCTCAATAAAAGAGCCCACAACCCCTCACTCGGCGCGCCAGTCCTCCGA
TAGACTGCGTCGCCCGGGTACCCGTGTATCCAATAAACCCTCTTGCAGTTGCATCCGACTTGTGGTCTCG
CTGTTCCTTGGGAGGGTCTCCTCTGAGTGATTGACTACCCGTCAGCGGGGGTCTTTCATGGGTAACAGTT
TCTTGAAGTTGGAGAACAACATTCTGAGGGTAGGAGTCGAATATTAAGTAATCCTGACTCAATTAGCCAC
TGTTTTGAATCCACATACTCCAATACTCCTGAAATAGTTCATTATGGACAGCGCAGAAAGAGCTGGGGAG
AATTGTGAAATTGTTATCCGCTCACAATTCCACACAACATACGAGCCGGAAGCATAAAGTGTAAAGCCTG
GGGTGCCTAATGAGTGAGCTAACTCACATTAATTGCGTTGCGCTCACTGCCCGCTTTCCAGTCGGGAAAC
CTGTCGTGCCAGCTGCATTAATGAATCGGCCAACGCGCGGGGAGAGGCGGTTTGCGTATTGGGCGCTCTT
CCGCTTCCTCGCTCACTGACTCGCTGCGCTCGGTCGTTCGGCTGCGGCGAGCGGTATCAGCTCACTCAAA
GGCGGTAATACGGTTATCCACAGAATCAGGGGATAACGCAGGAAAGAACATGTGAGCAAAAGGCCAGCAA
AAGGCCAGGAACCGTAAAAAGGCCGCGTTGCTGGCGTTTTTCCATAGGCTCCGCCCCCCTGACGAGCATC
ACAAAAATCGACGCTCAAGTCAGAGGTGGCGAAACCCGACAGGACTATAAAGATACCAGGCGTTTCCCCC
TGGAAGCTCCCTCGTGCGCTCTCCTGTTCCGACCCTGCCGCTTACCGGATACCTGTCCGCCTTTCTCCCT
TCGGGAAGCGTGGCGCTTTCTCATAGCTCACGCTGTAGGTATCTCAGTTCGGTGTAGGTCGTTCGCTCCA
AGCTGGGCTGTGTGCACGAACCCCCCGTTCAGCCCGACCGCTGCGCCTTATCCGGTAACTATCGTCTTGA
GTCCAACCCGGTAAGACACGACTTATCGCCACTGGCAGCAGCCACTGGTAACAGGATTAGCAGAGCGAGG
TATGTAGGCGGTGCTACAGAGTTCTTGAAGTGGTGGCCTAACTACGGCTACACTAGAAGAACAGTATTTG
GTATCTGCGCTCTGCTGAAGCCAGTTACCTTCGGAAAAAGAGTTGGTAGCTCTTGATCCGGCAAACAAAC
CACCGCTGGTAGCGGTGGTTTTTTTGTTTGCAAGCAGCAGATTACGCGCAGAAAAAAAGGATCTCAAGAA
GATCCTTTGATCTTTTCTACGGGGTCTGACGCTCAGTGGAACGAAAACTCACGTTAAGGGATTTTGGTCA
TGAGATTATCAAAAAGGATCTTCACCTAGATCCTTTTAAATTAAAAATGAAGTTTTAAATCAATCTAAAG
TATATATGAGTAAACTTGGTCTGACAGTTACCAATGCTTAATCAGTGAGGCACCTATCTCAGCGATCTGT
CTATTTCGTTCATCCATAGTTGCCTGACTCCCCGTCGTGTAGATAACTACGATACGGGAGGGCTTACCAT
CTGGCCCCAGTGCTGCAATGATACCGCGAGACCCACGCTCACCGGCTCCAGATTTATCAGCAATAAACCA
GCCAGCCGGAAGGGCCGAGCGCAGAAGTGGTCCTGCAACTTTATCCGCCTCCATCCAGTCTATTAATTGT
TGCCGGGAAGCTAGAGTAAGTAGTTCGCCAGTTAATAGTTTGCGCAACGTTGTTGCCATTGCTACAGGCA
TCGTGGTGTCACGCTCGTCGTTTGGTATGGCTTCATTCAGCTCCGGTTCCCAACGATCAAGGCGAGTTAC
ATGATCCCCCATGTTGTGCAAAAAAGCGGTTAGCTCCTTCGGTCCTCCGATCGTTGTCAGAAGTAAGTTG
GCCGCAGTGTTATCACTCATGGTTATGGCAGCACTGCATAATTCTCTTACTGTCATGCCATCCGTAAGAT
GCTTTTCTGTGACTGGTGAGTACTCAACCAAGTCATTCTGAGAATAGTGTATGCGGCGACCGAGTTGCTC
TTGCCCGGCGTCAATACGGGATAATACCGCGCCACATAGCAGAACTTTAAAAGTGCTCATCATTGGAAAA
CGTTCTTCGGGGCGAAAACTCTCAAGGATCTTACCGCTGTTGAGATCCAGTTCGATGTAACCCACTCGTG
CACCCAACTGATCTTCAGCATCTTTTACTTTCACCAGCGTTTCTGGGTGAGCAAAAACAGGAAGGCAAAA
TGCCGCAAAAAAGGGAATAAGGGCGACACGGAAATGTTGAATACTCATACTCTTCCTTTTTCAATATTAT
TGAAGCATTTATCAGGGTTATTGTCTCATGAGCGGATACATATTTGAATGTATTTAGAAAAATAAACAAA
TAGGGGTTCCGCGCACATTTCCCCGAAAAGTGCCACCTGACGTCTAAGAAACCATTATTATCATGACATT
AACCTATAAAAATAGGCGTATCACGAGGCCCTTTCGTCTCGCGCGTTTCGGTGATGACGGTGAAAACCTC
TGACACATGCAGCTCCCGGAGACGGTCACAGCTTGTCTGTAAGCGGATGCCGGGAGCAGACAAGCCCGTC
AGGGCGCGTCAGCGGGTGTTGGCGGGTGTCGGGGCTGGCTTAACTATGCGGCATCAGAGCAGATTGTACT
GAGAGTGCACCATATGCGGTGTGAAATACCGCACAGATGCGTAAGGAGAAAATACCGCATCAGGCGCCAT
TCGCCATTCAGGCTGCGCAACTGTTGGGAAGGGCGATCGGTGCGGGCCTCTTCGCTATTACGCCAGCTGG
CGAAAGGGGGATGTGCTGCAAGGCGATTAAGTTGGGTAACGCCAGGGTTTTCCCAGTCACGACGTTGTAA
AACGACGGCGCAAGGAATGGTGCATGCAAGGAGATGGCGCCCAACAGTCCCCCGGCCACGGGGCCTGCCA
CCATACCCACGCCGAAACAAGCGCTCATGAGCCCGAAGTGGCGAGCCCGATCTTCCCCATCGGTGATGTC
GGCGATATAGGCGCCAGCAACCGCACCTGTGGCGCCGGTGATGCCGGCCACGATGCGTCCGGCGTAGAGG
CGATTAGTCCAATTTGTTAAAGACAGGATATCAGTGGTCCAGGCTCTAGTTTTGACTCAACAATATCACC
AGCTGAAGCCTATAGAGTACGAGCCATAGATAAAATAAAAGATTTTATTTAGTCTCCAGAAAAAGGGGGG
Features (pLannotate 1.2.2; 18 found; start..end, strand, type, name):
      1..517     +  LTR            5' LTR: 5' long terminal repeat from murine embryonic stem cell virus
    581..922     +  misc_feature   MESV Ψ: packaging signal of murine embryonic stem cell virus
    989..1405    +  CDS            gag (truncated): truncated Moloney murine leukemia virus (MMLV) gag gene lacking the start codon
   1420..2130    +  CDS            LSSmOrange: monomeric orange fluorescent protein with a large Stokes shift (Shcherbakova et al., 2012) mammalian codon-optimized
   2137..2155    +  misc_feature   MCS (fragment): pUC18/19 multiple cloning site
   2275..2789    +  LTR            3' LTR: 3' long terminal repeat from murine embryonic stem cell virus
   2951..2967    -  protein_bind   lac operator: The lac repressor binds to the lac operator to inhibit transcription in E. coli. This inhibition can be relieved by adding lactose or isopropyl-β-D-thiogalactopyranoside (IPTG). lac repressor encoded by lacI
   2975..3005    -  promoter       lac promoter: promoter for the E. coli lac operon
   3020..3041    -  protein_bind   CAP binding site: CAP binding activates transcription in the presence of cAMP. E. coli catabolite activator protein
   3054..3146    -  CDS            lacI (fragment): lac repressor; lacI; The lac repressor binds to the lac operator to inhibit transcription in E. coli. This inhibition can be relieved by adding lactose or isopropyl-β-D-thiogalactopyranoside (IPTG).
   3329..3917    -  rep_origin     ori: high-copy-number ColE1/pMB1/pBR322/pUC origin of replication
   4088..4948    -  CDS            AmpR: β-lactamase; bla; confers resistance to ampicillin, carbenicillin, and related antibiotics
   4949..5053    -  promoter       AmpR promoter: bla
   5148..5183    +  CDS            rop (fragment): Rop protein, which maintains plasmids at low copy number; rop
   5285..5384    +  misc_feature   bom (fragment): basis of mobility region from pBR322
   5390..5539    -  CDS            lacZα (fragment): LacZα fragment of β-galactosidase; lacZ fragment
   5539..5740    -  CDS            TcR (fragment): tetracycline efflux protein; tet; confers resistance to tetracycline
   5741..5839    +  CDS            env (fragment): murine leukemia virus gPr80 envelope polyprotein precursor; env; proteolytically cleaved into gp70SU and p15TM subunits
