[The description below was written by a language model from this plasmid's Addgene catalogue record and pLannotate feature annotations shown in this document.]
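Description:
pMSCVII-LO is a 5,880-nt gammaretroviral transfer plasmid built on the pMSCVII backbone, a murine stem cell virus (MSCV)-type vector, for expressing the fluorescent protein LSSmOrange in mammalian cells. It is maintained in E. coli through a high-copy ColE1/pUC-type origin and selected with ampicillin via the β-lactamase gene and its native promoter. The remaining bacterial-side annotations (lac promoter/operator and CAP site, and fragments of lacI, lacZα, rop, bom, a tetracycline resistance gene and a short env remnant) are non-functional leftovers of earlier cloning vectors rather than working parts of the design.

The viral cassette is flanked by 5' and 3' long terminal repeats of murine embryonic stem cell virus origin. Downstream of the 5' LTR lie the Ψ packaging signal and a truncated MMLV gag segment lacking its start codon. Together these form an extended packaging region that promotes efficient encapsidation of the vector RNA without producing Gag protein. The mammalian codon-optimized LSSmOrange coding sequence, inserted by Gibson assembly, follows directly and is trailed by a short multiple cloning site fragment. No internal promoter, IRES or mammalian selection marker is annotated, so expression presumably comes from the 5' LTR. Because the plasmid carries no functional gag, pol or env genes, these must be supplied in trans by a packaging system to make replication-defective particles.

LSSmOrange is a monomeric orange protein with a large Stokes shift, so it can be distinguished from conventional orange and red reporters. The associated publication describes a multiplexed T-cell stimulation assay with a T-cell activation reporter readout. That context suggests the vector is used to stably mark transduced cells with a fluorescent identifier, although the record does not state this role explicitly.
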