Addgene plasmid #162754: pMSCVII-LO
Purpose: Retroviral (MSCV) expression of LSSmOrange fluorescent protein
Depositing lab: Maki Nakayama. Depositing organization: University of Colorado Denver and Anschutz Medical Campus. Publication: Multiplex T-cell Stimulation Assay Utilizing a T-cell Activation Reporter-based Detection System. Landry LG, Mann SE, Anderson AM, Nakayama M. Bio Protoc. 2021 Jan 20;11(2):e3883. doi: 10.21769/BioProtoc.3883. eCollection 2021 Jan 20. PubMed 33732772.
Backbone
  Vector backbone: pMSCVII
  Backbone manufacturer: Maki Nakayama
  Vector type: Mammalian Expression, Retroviral
Growth in bacteria
  Bacterial resistance: Ampicillin, 100 μg/mL
  Growth temperature: 37°C
  Growth strain: NEB Stable
  Copy number: High Copy
Gene/Insert
  Gene/Insert name: LSSmOrange
  Species: Other
  Cloning method: Gibson Cloning
  Sequencing primers: 5′ 5pMIG; 3′ 3LTR-2
Terms and licenses: Academic/Nonprofit Terms; Industry Terms: Not Available to Industry
How to cite: pMSCVII-LO was a gift from Maki Nakayama (Addgene plasmid # 162754 ; http://n2t.net/addgene:162754 ; RRID:Addgene_162754)
